Addgene plasmid #156374: pNK141a2
Purpose: Expresses orthogonal RBS Sirius reporter
Depositing lab: Ahmed Badran. Depositing organization: Broad Institute. Publication: Orthogonal translation enables heterologous ribosome engineering in E. coli. Kolber NS, Fattal R, Bratulic S, Carver GD, Badran AH. Nat Commun. 2021 Jan 26;12(1):599. doi: 10.1038/s41467-020-20759-z. PubMed 33500394.
Backbone
  Vector backbone: pACYC184
  Vector type: Synthetic Biology
Growth in bacteria
  Bacterial resistance: Kanamycin, 50 μg/mL
  Growth temperature: 37°C
  Growth strain: NEB Turbos
  Copy number: High Copy
Gene/Insert
  Gene/Insert name: Sirius
  Species: Synthetic
  Cloning method: Ligation Independent Cloning
Terms and licenses: Academic/Nonprofit Terms; Industry Terms: Not Available to Industry
How to cite: pNK141a2 was a gift from Ahmed Badran (Addgene plasmid # 156374 ; http://n2t.net/addgene:156374 ; RRID:Addgene_156374)
