[The description below was written by a language model from this plasmid's Addgene catalogue record and pLannotate feature annotations shown in this document.]
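Description:
pNK141a2 is a bacterial synthetic-biology reporter plasmid built on a pACYC184-derived backbone and intended for use in E. coli. It replicates from the p15A origin, which is compatible with ColE1-type plasmids and so allows co-maintenance with a second construct. The catalogue lists the plasmid as high copy, whereas p15A is generally regarded as a low- to medium-copy origin. Selection is by kanamycin through an aph(3')-Ia (KanR) gene. Short remnants of the tetracycline resistance gene, rop, a bom region and a Tn903 transposase are annotated, and they appear to be non-functional leftovers from parental vectors.

The payload is Sirius, a synthetic ultramarine-emitting fluorescent protein of the GFP family. The automated annotation does not recognise it by name and instead labels the open reading frame spanning the sequence origin as an mseCFP-like coding sequence, with a small GFP(1-10) match immediately upstream; these hits most likely reflect homology to Sirius. According to the stated purpose, the reporter is translated from an orthogonal ribosome binding site, meaning it should be read efficiently only by ribosomes carrying a matching altered anti-Shine-Dalgarno sequence. That RBS is not itself annotated. A lac operator lies just upstream of the reporter, and the plasmid carries lacI under the lacIq promoter, which suggests IPTG-inducible expression, although the promoter driving Sirius is not identified in the feature table. The rrnB 5S/T1/T2 terminator region follows the reporter. A separate lac promoter/operator–lacZα segment is also present.

The construct serves as a fluorescent readout of orthogonal ribosome activity in heterologous ribosome engineering work.
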