Features (pLannotate 1.2.2; 19 found; start..end, strand, type, name):
    605..621     +  CDS            SET1 (fragment): solubility-enhancement tag derived from T7 phage gene 10B
    717..832     +  ncRNA          5S rRNA: Accession: RF00001 - 5S ribosomal RNA
    836..922     +  terminator     rrnB T1 terminator: Escherichia coli rrnB; transcription terminator T1 from the E. coli rrnB gene
   1014..1041    +  terminator     rrnB T2 terminator: transcription terminator T2 from the E. coli rrnB gene
   1085..1630    +  rep_origin     p15A ori: Plasmids containing the medium-copy-number p15A origin of replication can be propagated in E. coli cells that contain a second plasmid with the ColE1 origin.
   1661..1738    -  misc_feature   bom (fragment): basis of mobility region from pBR322
   2026..2199    -  CDS            lacZα: LacZα fragment of β-galactosidase; lacZ fragment
   2219..2235    -  protein_bind   lac operator: The lac repressor binds to the lac operator to inhibit transcription in E. coli. This inhibition can be relieved by adding lactose or isopropyl-β-D-thiogalactopyranoside (IPTG). lac repressor encoded by lacI
   2243..2273    -  promoter       lac promoter: promoter for the E. coli lac operon
   2288..2309    -  protein_bind   CAP binding site: CAP binding activates transcription in the presence of cAMP. E. coli catabolite activator protein
   2322..3404    -  CDS            lacI: lac repressor; lacI; The lac repressor binds to the lac operator to inhibit transcription in E. coli. This inhibition can be relieved by adding lactose or isopropyl-β-D-thiogalactopyranoside (IPTG).
   3405..3482    -  promoter       lacIq promoter: lacI (mutant); In the lacIq allele, a single base change in the promoter boosts expression of the lacI gene about 10-fold.
   3618..3657    -  CDS            rop (fragment): Rop protein, which maintains plasmids at low copy number; rop
   3658..3839    -  CDS            TcR (fragment): tetracycline efflux protein; tet; confers resistance to tetracycline
   3861..4007    -  CDS            TRA2_ECOLX (fragment): Protein predicted: Swiss-Prot protein existence level 4. Required for transposition of transposon Tn903. From Escherichia coli.
   4148..4963    -  CDS            KanR: aminoglycoside phosphotransferase; aph(3')-Ia; confers resistance to kanamycin in bacteria or G418 (Geneticin®) in eukaryotes
   5125..5141    +  protein_bind   lac operator: The lac repressor binds to the lac operator to inhibit transcription in E. coli. This inhibition can be relieved by adding lactose or isopropyl-β-D-thiogalactopyranoside (IPTG). lac repressor encoded by lacI
   5181..5204    +  CDS            GFP(1-10) (fragment): fragment of superfolder GFP consisting of the first 10 β-strands associates with GFP11, the 11th β-strand, to reconstitute fluorescent GFP (Cabantous et al., 2005; Kamiyama et al., 2016)
   5206..596     +  CDS            mseCFP (across the origin): monomeric super enhanced variant of CFP (Matsuda et al., 2008) mammalian codon-optimized
>Addgene plasmid #156374 | pNK141a2 | addgene full sequence | sequence record 317798 | Addgene NGS Result
AGCTGACCCTGAAGCTCATCTGCACCACCGGCAAGCTGCCCGTGCCCTGGCCCACCCTCGTGACCACCCT
GCAATTCGGCGTGCTGTGCTTCGCCCGCTACCCCGACCACATGAAGCAGCACGACTTCTTCAAGTCCGCC
ATGCCCGAAGGCTACGTCCAGGAGCGTACCATCTTCTTCAAGGACGACGGCAACTACAAGACCCGCGCCG
AGGTGAAGTTCGAGGGCGACACCCTGGTGAACCGCATCGAGCTGAAGGGCATCGACTTCAAGGAGGACGG
CAACATCCTGGGGCACAAGCTGGAGTACAACGGGATAAGCTCAAACGTATATATCACCGCCGACAAGCAG
AAGAACGGCATCAAGGCCCACTTCAAGATCCGCCACAACATCGAGGACGGCGGCGTGCAGCTCGCCGACC
ACTACCAGCAGAACACCCCCATCGGCGACGGCCCCGTGCTGCTGCCCGACAACCACTACCTGAGCGTCCA
GTCCAAGCTGAGCAAAGACCCCAACGAGAAGCGCGATCACATGGTCCTGCTGGAGTCCGTGACCGCCGCC
GGGATCACTCTCGGCATGGACGAGCTGTACAAGTAAGTCGACCGGCTGCTAACAAAGCCCGCGGCCGCTG
AAGATCGATCTCGACGAGTGAGAGAAGATTTTCAGCCTGATACAGATTAAATCAGAACGCAGAAGCGGTC
TGATAAAACAGAATTTGCCTGGCGGCAGTAGCGCGGTGGTCCCACCTGACCCCATGCCGAACTCAGAAGT
GAAACGCCGTAGCGCCGATGGTAGTGTGGGGTCACCCCATGCGAGAGTAGGGAACTGCCAGGCATCAAAT
AAAACGAAAGGCTCAGTCGAAAGACTGGGCCTTTCGTTTTATCTGTTGTTTGTCGGTGAACGCTCTCCTG
AGTAGGACAAATCCGCCGGGAGCGGATTTGAACGTTGCGAAGCAACGGCCCGGAGGGTGGCGGGCAGGAC
GCCCGCCATAAACTGCCAGGCATCAAATTAAGCAGAAGGCCATCCTGACGGATGGCCTTTTTGCGTTTCT
ACAGAGCGTCAGACCCCTTAATAAGATGATCTTCTTGAGATCGTTTTGGTCTGCGCGTAATCTCTTGCTC
TGAAAACGAAAAAACCGCCTTGCAGGGCGGTTTTTCGAAGGTTCTCTGAGCTACCAACTCTTTGAACCGA
GGTAACTGGCTTGGAGGAGCGCAGTCACCAAAACTTGTCCTTTCAGTTTAGCCTTAACCGGCGCATGACT
TCAAGACTAACTCCTCTAAATCAATTACCAGTGGCTGCTGCCAGTGGTGCTTTTGCATGTCTTTCCGGGT
TGGACTCAAGACGATAGTTACCGGATAAGGCGCAGCGGTCGGACTGAACGGGGGGTTCGTGCATACAGTC
CAGCTTGGAGCGAACTGCCTACCCGGAACTGAGTGTCAGGCGTGGAATGAGACAAACGCGGCCATAACAG
CGGAATGACACCGGTAAACCGAAAGGCAGGAACAGGAGAGCGCACGAGGGAGCCGCCAGGGGGAAACGCC
TGGTATCTTTATAGTCCTGTCGGGTTTCGCCACCACTGATTTGAGCGTCAGATTTCGTGATGCTTGTCAG
GGGGGCGGAGCCTATGGAAAAACGGCTTTGCCGCGGCCCTCTCGGATCTGTATGGTGCACTCTCAGTACA
ATCTGCTCTGATGCCGCATAGTTAAGCCAGTATACACTCCGCTATCGCTACGTGACTGCCTCGACCTGCA
GCAATTCCAACGCCATCAAAAATAATTCGCGTCTGGCCTTCCTGTAGCCAGCTTTCATCAACATTAAATG
TGAGCGAGTAACAACCCGTCGGATTCTCCGTGGGAACAAACGGCGGATTGACCGTAATGGGATAGGTCAC
GTTGGTGTAGATGGGCGCATCGTAACCGTGCATCTGCCAGTTTGAGGGGACGACGACAGTATCGGCCTCA
GGAAGATCGCACTCCAGCCAGCTTTCCGGCACCGCTTCTGGTGCCGGAAACCAGGCAAAGCGCCATTCGC
CATTCAGGCTGCGCAACTGTTGGGAAGGGCGATCGGTGCGGGCCTCTTCGCTATTACGCCAGCTGGCGAA
AGGGGGATGTGCTGCAAGGCGATTAAGTTGGGTAACGCCAGGGTTTTCCCAGTCACGACGTTGTAAAACG
ACGGCCAGTGAATCCGTAATCATGGTCATAGCTGTTTCCTGTGTGAAATTGTTATCCGCTCACAATTCCA
CACAACATACGAGCCGGAAGCATAAAGTGTAAAGCCTGGGGTGCCTAATGAGTGAGCTAACTTACATTAA
TTGCGTTGCGCTCACTGCCCGCTTTCCAGTCGGGAAACCTGTCGTGCCAGCTGCATTAATGAATCGGCCA
ACGCGCGGGGAGAGGCGGTTTGCGTATTGGGCGCCAGGGTGGTTTTTCTTTTCACCAGTGAGACGGGCAA
CAGCTGATTGCCCTTCACCGCCTGGCCCTGAGAGAGTTGCAGCAAGCGGTCCACGCTGGTTTGCCCCAGC
AGGCGAAAATCCTGTTTGATGGTGGTTAACGGCGGGATATAACATGAGCTGTCTTCGGTATCGTCGTATC
CCACTACCGAGATATCCGCACCAACGCGCAGCCCGGACTCGGTAATGGCGCGCATTGCGCCCAGCGCCAT
CTGATCGTTGGCAACCAGCATCGCAGTGGGAACGATGCCCTCATTCAGCATTTGCATGGTTTGTTGAAAA
CCGGACATGGCACTCCAGTCGCCTTCCCGTTCCGCTATCGGCTGAATTTGATTGCGAGTGAGATATTTAT
GCCAGCCAGCCAGACGCAGACGCGCCGAGACAGAACTTAATGGGCCCGCTAACAGCGCGATTTGCTGGTG
ACCCAATGCGACCAGATGCTCCACGCCCAGTCGCGTACCGTCTTCATGGGAGAAAATAATACTGTTGATG
GGTGTCTGGTCAGAGACATCAAGAAATAACGCCGGAACATTAGTGCAGGCAGCTTCCACAGCAATGGCAT
CCTGGTCATCCAGCGGATAGTTAATGATCAGCCCACTGACGCGTTGCGCGAGAAGATTGTGCACCGCCGC
TTTACAGGCTTCGACGCCGCTTCGTTCTACCATCGACACCACCACGCTGGCACCCAGTTGATCGGCGCGA
GATTTAATCGCCGCGACAATTTGCGACGGCGCGTGCAGGGCCAGACTGGAGGTGGCAACGCCAATCAGCA
ACGACTGTTTGCCCGCCAGTTGTTGTGCCACGCGGTTGGGAATGTAATTCAGCTCCGCCATCGCCGCTTC
CACTTTTTCCCGCGTTTTCGCAGAAACGTGGCTGGCCTGGTTCACCACGCGGGAAACGGTCTGATAAGAG
ACACCGGCATACTCTGCGACATCGTATAACGTTACTGGTTTCACATTCACCACCCTGAATTGACTCTCTT
CCGGGCGCTATCATGCCATACCGCGAAAGGTTTTGCACCATTCCATGGTGTCGGAATTGCTGCAGGTCGA
GGGGGTCATGGCTGCGCCCCGACACCCGCCAACACCCGCTGACGCGCCCTGACGGGCTTGTCTGCTCCCG
GCATCCGCTTACAGACAAGCTGTGACCGTCTCCGGGAGCTGCATGTGTCAGAGGTTTTCACCGTCATCAC
CGAAACGCGCGAGGCAGGATGGCGCCCAACAGTCCCCCGGCCACGGGGCCTGCCACCATACCCACGCCGA
AACAAGCGCTCATGAGCCCGAAGTGGCGAGCCCGATCTTCCCCATCGGTGATGTCGGCGATATAGGCGCC
AGCAACCGCACCTGTGGCGCCGGTGATGCCGGCCACGATGCGTCCGGCGTAGAGGATCCGTCGACCTACA
GGGGGGGGGGGCGCTGAGGTCTGCCTCGTGAAGAAGGTGTTGCTGACTCATACCAGGCCTGAATCGCCCC
ATCATCCAGCCAGAAAGTGAGGGAGCCACGGTTGATGAGAGCTTTGTTGTAGGTGGACCAGTTGGTGATT
TTGAACTTTTGCTTTGCCACGGAACGGTCTGCGTTGTCGGGAAGATGCGTGATCTGATCCTTCAACTCAG
CAAAAGTTCGATTTATTCAACAAAGCCGCCGTCCCGTCAAGTCAGCGTAATGCTCTGCCAGTGTTACAAC
CAATTAACCAATTCTGATTAGAAAAACTCATCGAGCATCAAATGAAACTGCAATTTATTCATATCAGGAT
TATCAATACCATATTTTTGAAAAAGCCGTTTCTGTAATGAAGGAGAAAACTCACCGAGGCAGTTCCATAG
GATGGCAAGATCCTGGTATCGGTCTGCGATTCCGACTCGTCCAACATCAATACAACCTATTAATTTCCCC
TCGTCAAAAATAAGGTTATCAAGTGAGAAATCACCATGAGTGACGACTGAATCCGGTGAGAATGGCAAAA
GCTTATGCATTTCTTTCCAGACTTGTTCAACAGGCCAGCCATTACGCTCGTCATCAAAATCACTCGCATC
AACCAAACCGTTATTCATTCGTGATTGCGCCTGAGCGAGACGAAATACGCGATCGCTGTTAAAAGGACAA
TTACAAACAGGAATCGAATGCAACCGGCGCAGGAACACTGCCAGCGCATCAACAATATTTTCACCTGAAT
CAGGATATTCTTCTAATACCTGGAATGCTGTTTTCCCGGGGATCGCAGTGGTGAGTAACCATGCATCATC
AGGAGTACGGATAAAATGCTTGATGGTCGGAAGAGGCATAAATTCCGTCAGCCAGTTTAGTCTGACCATC
TCATCTGTAACATCATTGGCAACGCTACCTTTGCCATGTTTCAGAAACAACTCTGGCGCATCGGGCTTCC
CATACAATCGATAGATTGTCGCACCTGATTGCCCGACATTATCGCGAGCCCATTTATACCCATATAAATC
AGCATCCATGTTGGAATTTAATCGCGGCCTCGAGCAAGACGTTTCCCGTTGAATATGGCTCATAACACCC
CTTGTATTACTGTTTATGTAAGCAGACAGTTTTATTGTTCATGATGATATATTTTTATCTTGTGCAATGT
AACATCAGAGATTTTGAGACACAACGTGGCTTTCCATCAAAAAAATATTGACAACATAAAAAACTTTGTG
TTATACTTGTGGAATTGTGAGCGGATAACAATTCTATATCTGTTATTTTTTCCAACCACAGATCTATGAG
CAAAGGTGAAGAACTGTTTACCGGCGTGAGCAAGGGCGAGGAGCTGTTCACCGGGGTGGTGCCCATCCTG
GTCGAGCTGGACGGCGACGTAAACGGCCACAGGTTCAGCGTGTCCGGCGAGGGCGAGGGCGATGCCACCT
ACGGCA
